Addgene plasmid #177325: pBT009.J1.J306
Purpose: scRNA targeting J3 promoter for activation
Depositing lab: James Carothers. Depositing organization: University of Washington. Publication: Multi-layer CRISPRa/i circuits for dynamic genetic programs in cell-free and bacterial systems. Tickman BI, Burbano DA, Chavali VP, Kiattisewee C, Fontana J, Khakimzhan A, Noireaux V, Zalatan JG, Carothers JM. Cell Syst. 2021 Nov 17. pii: S2405-4712(21)00419-1. doi: 10.1016/j.cels.2021.10.008. PubMed 34800362.
Backbone
  Vector backbone: ColE1
Growth in bacteria
  Bacterial resistance: Ampicillin, 100 μg/mL
  Growth temperature: 37°C
  Growth strain: DH5alpha
  Copy number: Unknown
Gene/Insert
  Gene/Insert name: J306
  gRNA/shRNA sequence: ACGGAGCGTTCTGGACACAA
Terms and licenses: Academic/Nonprofit Terms; Industry Terms: Not Available to Industry
How to cite: pBT009.J1.J306 was a gift from James Carothers (Addgene plasmid # 177325 ; http://n2t.net/addgene:177325 ; RRID:Addgene_177325)
