[The description below was written by a language model from this plasmid's Addgene catalogue record and pLannotate feature annotations shown in this document.]
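Description:
pBT009.J1.J306 is a small (about 3.1 kb) bacterial expression plasmid that encodes a scaffold RNA (scRNA) for CRISPR-based transcriptional activation (CRISPRa). It is built on a high-copy ColE1/pUC-type origin of replication and carries a β-lactamase gene under its native bla promoter, so it is propagated in E. coli under ampicillin selection. The record lists the copy number as unknown, although the annotated origin is of the high-copy class.

The payload, named J306, is a guide RNA cassette. The feature table places a fragment matching the constitutive synthetic J23119 promoter a short distance upstream of a Streptococcus pyogenes Cas9 guide RNA scaffold. The gap between them is consistent with the 20-nt spacer recorded for the insert. The scaffold is extended at its 3′ end with an MS2 stem loop. This hairpin binds the bacteriophage MS2 coat protein, so the RNA can recruit an MCP-fused transcriptional activator to the site where it positions a catalytically inactive Cas9. Neither of those proteins is encoded here, and they must be supplied from other constructs. The promoter match is only partial, so the promoter actually driving the scRNA may be a related or engineered variant, possibly the "J1" in the plasmid name, though the record does not say so.

According to the stated purpose, the scRNA targets the synthetic J3 promoter for activation, and the plasmid serves as a component of multi-layer CRISPRa/CRISPRi gene circuits in cell-free and bacterial systems. The short fragments annotated as lambda O protein, TcR and RSF origin appear to be non-functional partial matches, probably remnants or spacer sequence.
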