Features (pLannotate 1.2.2; 9 found; start..end, strand, type, name):
     19..607     -  rep_origin     ori: high-copy-number ColE1/pMB1/pBR322/pUC origin of replication
    778..1638    -  CDS            AmpR: β-lactamase; bla; confers resistance to ampicillin, carbenicillin, and related antibiotics
   1639..1743    -  promoter       AmpR promoter: bla
   1845..2153    +  CDS            O (fragment): VRPO_LAMBD - Protein inferred from homology: Swiss-Prot protein existence level 3. Necessary for the bidirectional replication of DNA. It interacts with the ori (origin of replication) region of the genome during the initiation of replication. From Escherichia phage lambda (Bacteriophage lambda).
   2351..2373    +  promoter       J23119(SpeI) promoter (fragment): bacterial promoter (Registry of Standard Biological Parts BBa J23119) modified to end with an SpeI site
   2406..2470    +  misc_RNA       gRNA scaffold (fragment): guide RNA scaffold for the Streptococcus pyogenes CRISPR/Cas9 system
   2469..2487    +  misc_RNA       MS2 stem loop: stem loop that binds the bacteriophage MS2 coat protein
   2833..2965    +  CDS            TcR (fragment): tetracycline efflux protein; tet; confers resistance to tetracycline
   2964..3097    -  rep_origin     RSF ori (fragment): Plasmids containing the RSF 1030 origin of replication can be propagated in E. coli cells that contain additional plasmids with compatible origins.
>Addgene plasmid #177325 | pBT009.J1.J306 | addgene full sequence | sequence record 353898 | Addgene NGS Result
GGCCGCGTTGCTGGCGTTTTTCCATAGGCTCCGCCCCCCTGACGAGCATCACAAAAATCGACGCTCAAGT
CAGAGGTGGCGAAACCCGACAGGACTATAAAGATACCAGGCGTTTCCCCCTGGAAGCTCCCTCGTGCGCT
CTCCTGTTCCGACCCTGCCGCTTACCGGATACCTGTCCGCCTTTCTCCCTTCGGGAAGCGTGGCGCTTTC
TCATAGCTCACGCTGTAGGTATCTCAGTTCGGTGTAGGTCGTTCGCTCCAAGCTGGGCTGTGTGCACGAA
CCCCCCGTTCAGCCCGACCGCTGCGCCTTATCCGGTAACTATCGTCTTGAGTCCAACCCGGTAAGACACG
ACTTATCGCCACTGGCAGCAGCCACTGGTAACAGGATTAGCAGAGCGAGGTATGTAGGCGGTGCTACAGA
GTTCTTGAAGTGGTGGCCTAACTACGGCTACACTAGAAGAACAGTATTTGGTATCTGCGCTCTGCTGAAG
CCAGTTACCTTCGGAAAAAGAGTTGGTAGCTCTTGATCCGGCAAACAAACCACCGCTGGTAGCGGTGGTT
TTTTTGTTTGCAAGCAGCAGATTACGCGCAGAAAAAAAGGATCTCAAGAAGATCCTTTGATCTTTTCTAC
GGGGTCTGACGCTCAGTGGAACGAAAACTCACGTTAAGGGATTTTGGTCATGAGATTATCAAAAAGGATC
TTCACCTAGATCCTTTTAAATTAAAAATGAAGTTTTAAATCAATCTAAAGTATATATGAGTAAACTTGGT
CTGACAGTTACCAATGCTTAATCAGTGAGGCACCTATCTCAGCGATCTGTCTATTTCGTTCATCCATAGT
TGCCTGACTCCCCGTCGTGTAGATAACTACGATACGGGAGGGCTTACCATCTGGCCCCAGTGCTGCAATG
ATACCGCGAGACCCACGCTCACCGGCTCCAGATTTATCAGCAATAAACCAGCCAGCCGGAAGGGCCGAGC
GCAGAAGTGGTCCTGCAACTTTATCCGCCTCCATCCAGTCTATTAATTGTTGCCGGGAAGCTAGAGTAAG
TAGTTCGCCAGTTAATAGTTTGCGCAACGTTGTTGCCATTGCTACAGGCATCGTGGTGTCACGCTCGTCG
TTTGGTATGGCTTCATTCAGCTCCGGTTCCCAACGATCAAGGCGAGTTACATGATCCCCCATGTTGTGCA
AAAAAGCGGTTAGCTCCTTCGGTCCTCCGATCGTTGTCAGAAGTAAGTTGGCCGCAGTGTTATCACTCAT
GGTTATGGCAGCACTGCATAATTCTCTTACTGTCATGCCATCCGTAAGATGCTTTTCTGTGACTGGTGAG
TACTCAACCAAGTCATTCTGAGAATAGTGTATGCGGCGACCGAGTTGCTCTTGCCCGGCGTCAACACGGG
ATAATACCGCGCCACATAGCAGAACTTTAAAAGTGCTCATCATTGGAAAACGTTCTTCGGGGCGAAAACT
CTCAAGGATCTTACCGCTGTTGAGATCCAGTTCGATGTAACCCACTCGTGCACCCAACTGATCTTCAGCA
TCTTTTACTTTCACCAGCGTTTCTGGGTGAGCAAAAACAGGAAGGCAAAATGCCGCAAAAAAGGGAATAA
GGGCGACACGGAAATGTTGAATACTCATACTCTTCCTTTTTCAATATTATTGAAGCATTTATCAGGGTTA
TTGTCTCATGAGCGGATACATATTTGAATGTATTTAGAAAAATAAACAAATAGGGGTTCCGCGCACATTT
CCCCGAAAAGTGCCACCTGACGTCTAAGAAACCATTATTATCATGACATTAACCTATAAAAATAGGCGTA
TCACGAGGCCCTTTCGTCTTCAAGAATTCTGGCGAATCCTCTGACCAGCCAGAAAACGACCTTTCTGTGG
TGAAACCGGATGCTGCAATTCAGAGCGCCAGCAAGTGGGGGACAGCAGAAGACCTGACCGCCGCAGAGTG
GATGTTTGACATGGTGAAGACTATCGCACCATCAGCCAGAAAACCGAATTTTGCTGGGTGGGCTAACGAT
ATCCGCCTGATGCGTGAACGTGACGGACGTAACCACCGCGACATGTGTGTGCTGTTCCGCTGGGCATGCC
AGGACAACTTCTGGTCCGGTAACGTGCTGAGCCCGGCCAAGCTTAGCCCGAAAAGTGCCACCTGTGGCAA
TTCCGACGTCGCCTACGGTATCCACCGGAGACCTATGGCAGCCTCCGGCCGCCATAGGACACCTTTGGTT
GCCAAGGGTGACCTATGGTGACCATGGGCCACCACGGGCGACCTCAGGTATCCTGCGGTGTCCTGCGGTT
ACCAAAGGCGTCCTTTGGGTTCCACCGGATACCTCCGGACTTGACAGCTAGCTCAGTCCTAGGGATTGTG
CTAGCTTGTGTCCAGAACGCTCCGTGTTTTAGAGCTAGAAATAGCAAGTTAAAATAAGGCTAGTCCGTTA
TCAACTTGAAAAAGTGGCACATGAGGATCACCCATGTGCTTTTTTTAACGCATGAGAAAGCCCCCGGAAG
ATCACCTTCCGGGGGCTTTTTTATTGCGCGGATCCTTACTCCGTCGACAAGCTTGCGGCCGCACTCGAGG
AATTCCGACTCAATTAGTTCAGTCAGTTTCAGGATATTAGTCATCTCTACATTGATTATGAGTATTCAGA
AATTCCTTAAATATTCTGACAAATGCTCTTTCCCTAAACTCCCCCCATAAAAAAACCCGCCGAAGCGGGT
TTTTACGTTATTTGCGGATTAACGATTACTCGTTATCAGAACCGCCCAGACCTGCGTTCAGCAGTTCTGC
CAGGCTGGCAGATGCGTCTTCCGGAATTGATCCGTCGACCGATGCCCTTGAGAGCCTTCAACCCAGTCAG
CTCCTTCCGGTGGGCGCGGGGCATGACTATCGTCGCCGCACTTATGACTGTCTTCTTTATCATGCAACTC
GTAGGACAGGTGCCGGCAGCGCTCTTCCGCTTCCTCGCTCACTGACTCGCTGCGCTCGGTCGTTCGGCTG
CGGCGAGCGGTATCAGCTCACTCAAAGGCGGTAATACGGTTATCCACAGAATCAGGGGATAACGCAGGAA
AGAACATGTGAGCAAAAGGCCAGCAAAAGGCCAGGAACCGTAAAAA
